Addgene plasmid #113348: pACRISPR
Purpose: (Empty Backbone) A sgRNA expression plasmid for genome editing in Pseudomonas aeruginosa
Depositing lab: Quanjiang Ji. Depositing organization: ShanghaiTech University. Publication: CRISPR/Cas9-based Genome Editing in Pseudomonas aeruginosa and Cytidine Deaminase-Mediated Base Editing in Pseudomonas Species. Chen W, Zhang Y, Zhang Y, Pi Y, Gu T, Song L, Wang Y, Ji Q. iScience. 2018 Aug 31;6:222-231. doi: 10.1016/j.isci.2018.07.024. Epub 2018 Aug 1. PubMed 30240613.
Backbone
  Vector backbone: unknown
  Backbone size (bp): 6936
  Vector type: Bacterial Expression, CRISPR, Synthetic Biology
Growth in bacteria
  Bacterial resistance: Ampicillin, 50 μg/mL
  Growth temperature: 37°C
  Growth strain: DH5alpha
  Growth instructions: Selectable Marker: Carbenicillin; 50 μg/mL in E.coli and 150 μg/mL in Pseudomonas aeruginosa
  Copy number: Unknown
Gene/Insert
  Cloning method: Unknown
Terms and licenses: Academic/Nonprofit Terms; Industry Terms: Not Available to Industry
Depositor comments: Selectable Marker: Carbenicillin; 50 μg/mL in E.coli and 150 μg/mL in Pseudomonas aeruginosa
How to cite: pACRISPR was a gift from Quanjiang Ji (Addgene plasmid # 113348 ; http://n2t.net/addgene:113348 ; RRID:Addgene_113348)
