[The description below was written by a language model from this plasmid's Addgene catalogue record and pLannotate feature annotations shown in this document.]
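Description:
pACRISPR is an empty-backbone sgRNA expression plasmid of about 6.9 kb, built for CRISPR/Cas9 genome editing in Pseudomonas aeruginosa. The parental backbone is not named in the record. It is an Escherichia coli–Pseudomonas shuttle vector. A high-copy ColE1/pUC-type origin supports replication in E. coli, while the pRO1600 oriV and its Rep protein coding region (annotated as a fragment) support maintenance in Pseudomonas. An f1 origin and short pBR322 bom fragments are also present. Selection relies on a TEM-type β-lactamase gene with its own promoter, using ampicillin or carbenicillin in E. coli and carbenicillin in P. aeruginosa. A second, partial β-lactamase fragment next to the Rep region looks like a leftover from assembly.

The functional payload is a guide RNA cassette in which a trc promoter lies just upstream of the Streptococcus pyogenes Cas9 gRNA scaffold, with a fragment of the λ tL3 terminator preceding the promoter. The short gap between promoter and scaffold is presumably where a user-chosen spacer is inserted, although the cloning method is not stated. No Cas9 gene is annotated, so the nuclease has to be supplied from another source. The plasmid also carries Bacillus subtilis sacB with its native control region. This gene confers sucrose sensitivity and is commonly used as a counter-selection marker, for example to cure a plasmid from cells after editing. A partial pUC multiple cloning site, T7 and SP6 promoters, and lacZα and lac promoter/operator remnants flank these elements. The depositor and sequencing-derived records differ by one nucleotide and yield essentially identical annotations.
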