Features (pLannotate 1.2.2; 22 found; start..end, strand, type, name):
    338..495     -  CDS            lacZα (fragment): LacZα fragment of β-galactosidase; lacZ fragment
    498..516     +  promoter       T7 promoter: promoter for bacteriophage T7 RNA polymerase
    519..545     +  misc_feature   MCS (fragment): pUC18/19 multiple cloning site
    546..581     +  misc_feature   bom (fragment): basis of mobility region from pBR322
    607..2025    -  CDS            sacB: SACB_BACSU - Experimental evidence at protein level: Swiss-Prot protein existence level 1. From Bacillus subtilis (strain 168).
   2026..2398    -  promoter       sacB promoter (fragment): sacR; sacB promoter and control region
   2405..2446    +  terminator     λ tL3 terminator (fragment): transcription terminator tL3 from phage λ
   2487..2516    +  promoter       trc promoter: strong E. coli promoter; hybrid between the trp and lac UV5 promoters
   2539..2614    +  misc_RNA       gRNA scaffold: guide RNA scaffold for the Streptococcus pyogenes CRISPR/Cas9 system
   2694..2712    -  promoter       SP6 promoter: promoter for bacteriophage SP6 RNA polymerase
   2759..2775    -  protein_bind   lac operator (fragment): The lac repressor binds to the lac operator to inhibit transcription in E. coli. This inhibition can be relieved by adding lactose or isopropyl-β-D-thiogalactopyranoside (IPTG). lac repressor encoded by lacI
   2779..2809    -  promoter       lac promoter: promoter for the E. coli lac operon
   2824..2845    -  protein_bind   CAP binding site: CAP binding activates transcription in the presence of cAMP. E. coli catabolite activator protein
   2858..2896    -  CDS            lacI (fragment): lac repressor; lacI; The lac repressor binds to the lac operator to inhibit transcription in E. coli. This inhibition can be relieved by adding lactose or isopropyl-β-D-thiogalactopyranoside (IPTG).
   3002..3106    +  promoter       AmpR promoter: bla
   3107..3964    +  CDS            bla: BLAT_ECOLX - Experimental evidence at protein level: Swiss-Prot protein existence level 1. TEM-type are the most prevalent beta-lactamases in enterobacteria; they hydrolyze the beta-lactam bond in susceptible beta-lactam antibiotics, thus conferring resistance to penicillins and cephalosporins. TEM-3 and TEM-4 are capable of hydrolyzing cefotaxime and ceftazidime. TEM-5 is capable of hydrolyzing ceftazidime. TEM-6 is capable of hydrolyzing ceftazidime and aztreonam. TEM-8/CAZ-2, TEM- 16/CAZ-7 and TEM-24/CAZ-6 are markedly active against ceftazidime. IRT- 4 shows resistance to beta-lactamase in
   4305..4656    -  rep_origin     pRO1600 oriV: broad-host-range origin of replication from Pseudomonas aeruginosa plasmid pRO1600; requires the pRO1600 Rep protein for replication (West et al., 1994)
   4670..5490    +  CDS            pRO1600 Rep (fragment): replication protein for the broad-host-range plasmid pRO1600 from Pseudomonas aeruginosa&nbsp
   5490..5788    +  CDS            bla(M) (fragment): β-lactamase lacking the signal sequence; bla(M); allows cytosolic expression of β-lactamase
   5960..6548    +  rep_origin     ori: high-copy-number ColE1/pMB1/pBR322/pUC origin of replication
   6734..6783    -  misc_feature   bom (fragment): basis of mobility region from pBR322
   6842..334     -  rep_origin     f1 ori (across the origin) (sequence partly withheld): f1 bacteriophage origin of replication; arrow indicates direction of (+) strand synthesis
>Addgene plasmid #113348 | pACRISPR | depositor full sequence | sequence record 213880 | pACRISPR sequence 6936 bps
GGGT
[37 nt withheld, positions 5-41]
AAAGAACGTGGACTCCAACGTCAAAGG
[49 nt withheld, positions 69-117]
T
[91 nt withheld, positions 119-209]
G
[124 nt withheld, positions 211-334]
CCATTCGCCATTCAGGCTGCGCAACTGTTGGGAAGGGCGATCGGTGCGGGCCTCTTCGCTATTACGCCAG
CTGGCGAAAGGGGGATGTGCTGCAAGGCGATTAAGTTGGGTAACGCCAGGGTTTTCCCAGTCACGACGTT
GTAAAACGACGGCCAGTGAATTGTAATACGACTCACTATAGGGCGAATTCGAGCTCGGTACCCGGGGATC
CCGGCATCAGAGCAGATTGTACTGAGAGTGCACCATAATCGGCATTTTCTTTTGCGTTTTTATTTGTTAA
CTGTTAATTGTCCTTGTTCAAGGATGCTGTCTTTGACAACAGATGTTTTCTTGCCTTTGATGTTCAGCAG
GAAGCTAGGCGCAAACGTTGATTGTTTGTCTGCGTAGAATCCTCTGTTTGTCATATAGCTTGTAATCACG
ACATTGTTTCCTTTCGCTTGAGGTACAGCGAAGTGTGAGTAAGTAAAGGTTACATCGTTAGGATCAAGAT
CCATTTTTAACACAAGGCCAGTTTTGTTCAGCGGCTTGTATGGGCCAGTTAAAGAATTAGAAACATAACC
AAGCATGTAAATATCGTTAGACGTAATGCCGTCAATCGTCATTTTTGATCCGCGGGAGTCAGTGAACAGA
TACCATTTGCCGTTCATTTTAAAGACGTTCGCGCGTTCAATTTCATCTGTTACTGTGTTAGATGCAATCA
GCGGTTTCATCACTTTTTTCAGTGTGTAATCATCGTTTAGCTCAATCATACCGAGAGCGCCGTTTGCTAA
CTCAGCCGTGCGTTTTTTATCGCTTTGCAGAAGTTTTTGACTTTCTTGACGGAAGAATGATGTGCTTTTG
CCATAGTATGCTTTGTTAAATAAAGATTCTTCGCCTTGGTAGCCATCTTCAGTTCCAGTGTTTGCTTCAA
ATACTAAGTATTTGTGGCCTTTATCTTCTACGTAGTGAGGATCTCTCAGCGTATGGTTGTCGCCTGAGCT
GTAGTTGCCTTCATCGATGAACTGCTGTACATTTTGATACGTTTTTCCGTCACCGTCAAAGATTGATTTA
TAATCCTCTACACCGTTGATGTTCAAAGAGCTGTCTGATGCTGATACGTTAACTTGTGCAGTTGTCAGTG
TTTGTTTGCCGTAATGTTTACCGGAGAAATCAGTGTAGAATAAACGGATTTTTCCGTCAGATGTAAATGT
GGCTGAACCTGACCATTCTTGTGTTTGGTCTTTTAGGATAGAATCATTTGCATCGAATTTGTCGCTGTCT
TTAAAGACGCGGCCAGCGTTTTTCCAGCTGTCAATAGAAGTTTCGCCGACTTTTTGATAGAACATGTAAA
TCGATGTGTCATCCGCATTTTTAGGATCTCCGGCTAATGCAAAGACGATGTGGTAGCCGTGATAGTTTGC
GACAGTGCCGTCAGCGTTTTGTAATGGCCAGCTGTCCCAAACGTCCAGGCCTTTTGCAGAAGAGATATTT
TTAATTGTGGACGAATCGAACTCAGGAACTTGATATTTTTCATTTTTTTGCTGTTCAGGGATTTGCAGCA
TATCATGGCGTGTAATATGGGAAATGCCGTATGTTTCCTTATATGGCTTTTGGTTCGTTTCTTTCGCAAA
CGCTTGAGTTGCGCCTCCTGCCAGCAGTGCGGTAGTAAAGGTTAATACTGTTGCTTGTTTTGCAAACTTT
TTGATGTTCATCGTTCATGTCTCCTTTTTTATGTACTGTGTTAGCGGTCTGCTTCTTCCAGCCCTCCTGT
TTGAAGATGGCAAGTTAGTTACGCACAATAAAAAAAGACCTAAAATATGTAAGGGGTGACGCCAAAGTAT
ACACTTTGCCCTTTACACATTTTAGGTCTTGCCTGCTTTATCAGTAACAAACCCGCGCGATTTACTTTTC
GACCTCATTCTATTAGACTCTCGTTTGGATTGCAACTGGTCTATTTTCCTCTTTTGTTTGATAGAAAATC
ATAAAAGGATTTGCAGACTACGGGCCTAAAGAACTAAAAAATCTATCTGTTTCTTTTCATTCTCTGTATT
TTTTATAGTTTCTGTTGCATGGGCATAAAGTTGCGTCGACGCCTTGCTCAAATTGGAATCAGGTTTGTGC
CAATACCAGTAGAAACAGACGAAGAATCCATGGCGGCCGCTGTCATGGGCCCTTGACAATTAATCATCCG
GCTCGTATAATGTGTGGCGAGACCATTGGTCTCAGTTTTAGAGCTAGAAATAGCAAGTTAAAATAAGGCT
AGTCCGTTATCAACTTGAAAAAGTGGCACCGAGTCGGTGCTTTTTTTGAGATCTGTCCATACCCATGGTC
TAGAATGCTCGAGACTTTTCATACTCCCGCCATTCAGAAGCTTGAGTATTCTATAGTGTCACCTAAATAG
CTTGGCGTAATCATGGTCATAGCTGTTTCCTGTGTGAAATTGTGTATCCGCTCACAATTCCACACAACAT
ACGAGCCGGAAGCATAAAGTGTAAAGCCTGGGGTGCCTAATGAGTGAGCTAACTCACATTAATTGCGTTG
CGCTCACTGCCCGCTTTCCAGTCGGGAAACCTGTCGTGCCAGAATTCTTGAAGACGAAAGGGCCTCGTGA
TACGCCTATTTTTATAGGTTAATGTCATGATAATAATGGTTTCTTAGACGTCAGGTGGCACTTTTCGGGG
AAATGTGCGCGGAACCCCTATTTGTTTATTTTTCTAAATACATTCAAATATGTATCCGCTCATGAGACAA
TAACCCTGATAAATGCTTCAATAATATTGAAAAAGGAAGAGTATGAGTATTCAACATTTCCGTGTCGCCC
TTATTCCCTTTTTTGCGGCATTTTGCCTTCCTGTTTTTGCTCACCCAGAAACGCTGGTGAAAGTAAAAGA
TGCTGAAGATCAGTTGGGTGCACGAGTGGGTTACATCGAACTGGATCTCAACAGCGGTAAGATCCTTGAG
AGTTTTCGCCCCGAAGAACGTTTTCCAATGATGAGCACTTTTAAAGTTCTGCTATGTGGCGCGGTATTAT
CCCGTGTTGACGCCGGGCAAGAGCAACTCGGTCGCCGCATACACTATTCTCAGAATGACTTGGTTGAGTA
CTCACCAGTCACAGAAAAGCATCTTACGGATGGCATGACAGTAAGAGAATTATGCAGTGCTGCCATAACC
ATGAGTGATAACACTGCGGCCAACTTACTTCTGACAACGATCGGAGGACCGAAGGAGCTAACCGCTTTTT
TGCACAACATGGGGGATCATGTAACTCGCCTTGATCGTTGGGAACCGGAGCTGAATGAAGCCATACCAAA
CGACGAGCGTGACACCACGATGCCTGCAGCAATGGCAACAACGTTGCGCAAACTATTAACTGGCGAACTA
CTTACTCTAGCTTCCCGGCAACAATTAATAGACTGGATGGAGGCGGATAAAGTTGCAGGACCACTTCTGC
GCTCGGCCCTTCCGGCTGGCTGGTTTATTGCTGATAAATCTGGAGCCGGTGAGCGTGGATCTCGCGGTAT
CATTGCAGCACTGGGGCCAGATGGTAAGCCCTCCCGTATCGTAGTTATCTACACGACGGGGAGTCAGGCA
ACTATGGATGAACGAAATAGACAGATCGCTGAGATAGGTGCCTCACTGATTAAGCATTGGTAACTGTCAG
ACCAAGTTTACTCATATATACTTTAGATTGATTTAAAACTTCATTTTTAATTTAAAAGGATCTAGGTGAA
GATCCTTTTTGATAATCTCATGACCAAAATCCCTTAACGTGAGTTTTCGTTCCACTGAGCGTCAGACCCC
AATTACACGCCACTGGCTGTGCTTGCTGGGGTGACGGTGGCAACGGTGGCGGCCTTGCTGGGCTATCGCG
TTGGAAAGAAACGAGGGAAAGGGGACTGATAAACCGGTCTTAGCCCCTCCCCTTGGTGTCCAACCGCTCT
GTAGGCCTCTCAGGCGCCGCTGGTGCCGCTGGTTGGACGCCAAGGGTGAATCCGCCTCGATACCCTGATT
ACTCGCTTCCTGCGCCCTCTCAGGCGGCGATAGGGGACTGGTAAAACGGGGATTGCCCAGACGCCTCCCC
CGCCCCTTCAGGGGCACAAATGCGGCCCCAACGGGGCCACGTAGTGGTGCGTTTTTTGCGTTTCCACCCT
TTTCTTCCTTTTCCCTTTTAAACCTTTTAGGACGTCTACAGGCCACGTAATCCGTGGCCTGTAGAGTTTA
AAAAGGGACGGATTTGTTGCCATTAAGGGACGGATTTGTTGTTAAGAAGGGACGGATTTGTTGTTGTAAA
GGGACGGATTTGTTGTATTGTGGGACGCAGATACAGTGTCCCCTTATACACAAGGAATGTCGAACGTGGC
CTCACCCCCAATGGTTTACAAAAGCAATGCCCTGGTCGAGGCCGCGTATCGCCTCAGTGTTCAGGAACAG
CGGATCGTTCTGGCCTGTATTAGCCAGGTGAAGAGGAGCGAGCCTGTCACCGATGAAGTGATGTATTCAG
TGACGGCGGAGGACATAGCGACGATGGCGGGTGTCCCTATCGAATCTTCCTACAACCAGCTCAAAGAAGC
GGCCCTGCGCCTGAAACGGCGGGAAGTCCGGTTAACCCAAGAGCCCAATGGCAAGGGGAAAAGACCGAGT
GTGATGATTACCGGCTGGGTGCAAACAATCATCTACCGGGAGGGTGAGGGCCGTGTAGAACTCAGGTTCA
CCAAAGACATGCTGCCGTACCTGACGGAACTCACCAAACAGTTCACCAAATACGCCTTGGCTGACGTGGC
CAAGATGGACAGCACCCACGCGATCAGGCTTTACGAGCTGCTCATGCAATGGGACAGCATCGGCCAGCGC
GAAATAGAAATTGACCAGCTGCGAAAGTGGTTTCAACTGGAAGGCCGGTATCCCTCGATCAAGGACTTCA
AGTTGCGAGTGCTTGATCCAGCCGTGACGCAGATCAACGAGCACAGCCCGCTACAGGTGGAGTGGGCGCA
GCGAAAGACCGGGCGCAAGGTCACACATCTGTTGTTCAGTTTTGGACCGAAGAAGCCCGCCAAGGCGGTG
GGTAAGGCCCCAGCGAAGCGCAAGGCCGGGAAGATTTCAGATGCTGAGATCGCGAAACAGGCTCGCCCTG
GTGAGACATGGGAAGCGGCCCGCGCTCGACTAACCCAGATGCCGCTTGCGCAAACTATTAACTGGCGAAC
TACTTACTCTAGCTTCCCGGCAACAATTAATAGACTGGATGGAGGCGGATAAAGTTGCAGGACCACTTCT
GCGCTCGGCCCTTCCGGCTGGCTGGTTTATTGCTGATAAATCTGGAGCCGGTGAGCGTGGGTCTCGCGGT
ATCATTGCAGCACTGGGGCCAGATGGTAAGCCCTCCCGTATCGTAGTTATCTACACGACGGGGAGTCAGG
CAACTATGGATGAACGAAATAGACAGATCGCTGAGATAGGTGCCTCACTGATTAAGCATTGGTAACTGTC
AGACCAAGTTTACTCATATATACTTTAGATTGATTTAAAACTTCATTTTTAATTTAAAAGGATCTAGGTG
AAGATCCTTTTTGATAATCTCATGACCAAAATCCCTTAACGTGAGTTTTCGTTCCACTGAGCGTCAGACC
CCGTAGAAAAGATCAAAGGATCTTCTTGAGATCCTTTTTTTCTGCGCGTAATCTGCTGCTTGCAAACAAA
AAAACCACCGCTACCAGCGGTGGTTTGTTTGCCGGATCAAGAGCTACCAACTCTTTTTCCGAAGGTAACT
GGCTTCAGCAGAGCGCAGATACCAAATACTGTCCTTCTAGTGTAGCCGTAGTTAGGCCACCACTTCAAGA
ACTCTGTAGCACCGCCTACATACCTCGCTCTGCTAATCCTGTTACCAGTGGCTGCTGCCAGTGGCGATAA
GTCGTGTCTTACCGGGTTGGACTCAAGACGATAGTTACCGGATAAGGCGCAGCGGTCGGGCTGAACGGGG
GGTTCGTGCACACAGCCCAGCTTGGAGCGAACGACCTACACCGAACTGAGATACCTACAGCGTGAGCTAT
GAGAAAGCGCCACGCTTCCCGAAGGGAGAAAGGCGGACAGGTATCCGGTAAGCGGCAGGGTCGGAACAGG
AGAGCGCACGAGGGAGCTTCCAGGGGGAAACGCCTGGTATCTTTATAGTCCTGTCGGGTTTCGCCACCTC
TGACTTGAGCGTCGATTTTTGTGATGCTCGTCAGGGGGGCGGAGCCTATGGAAAAACGCCAGCAACGCGG
CCTTTTTACGGTTCCTGGCCTTTTGCTGGCCTTTTGCTCACATGTTCTTTCCTGCGTTATCCCCTGATTC
TGTGGATAACCGTATTACCGCCTTTGAGTGAGCTGATACCGCTCGCCGCAGCCGAACGACCGAGCGCAGC
GAGTCAGTGAGCGAGGAAGCGGAAGAGCGCCTGATGCGGTATTTTCTCCTTACGCATCTGTGCGGTATTT
CACACCGCACAGATGCGTAAGGAGAAAATACCGCATCAGGAAATTGTAAGCGTTAATATTTTGTTAAAAT
TCGCGTTAAATTTTTGTTAAATCAGCTCATTTTTTAACCAATAGGCCGAAATCGGCAAAATCCCTTATAA
ATCAAAAGAATAGACCGAGATA
