Features (pLannotate 1.2.2; 22 found; start..end, strand, type, name):
    338..495     -  CDS            lacZα (fragment): LacZα fragment of β-galactosidase; lacZ fragment
    498..516     +  promoter       T7 promoter: promoter for bacteriophage T7 RNA polymerase
    519..545     +  misc_feature   MCS (fragment): pUC18/19 multiple cloning site
    546..581     +  misc_feature   bom (fragment): basis of mobility region from pBR322
    607..2025    -  CDS            sacB: SACB_BACSU - Experimental evidence at protein level: Swiss-Prot protein existence level 1. From Bacillus subtilis (strain 168).
   2026..2398    -  promoter       sacB promoter (fragment): sacR; sacB promoter and control region
   2405..2446    +  terminator     λ tL3 terminator (fragment): transcription terminator tL3 from phage λ
   2487..2516    +  promoter       trc promoter: strong E. coli promoter; hybrid between the trp and lac UV5 promoters
   2539..2614    +  misc_RNA       gRNA scaffold: guide RNA scaffold for the Streptococcus pyogenes CRISPR/Cas9 system
   2694..2712    -  promoter       SP6 promoter: promoter for bacteriophage SP6 RNA polymerase
   2754..2770    -  protein_bind   lac operator: The lac repressor binds to the lac operator to inhibit transcription in E. coli. This inhibition can be relieved by adding lactose or isopropyl-β-D-thiogalactopyranoside (IPTG). lac repressor encoded by lacI
   2778..2808    -  promoter       lac promoter: promoter for the E. coli lac operon
   2823..2844    -  protein_bind   CAP binding site: CAP binding activates transcription in the presence of cAMP. E. coli catabolite activator protein
   2857..2895    -  CDS            lacI (fragment): lac repressor; lacI; The lac repressor binds to the lac operator to inhibit transcription in E. coli. This inhibition can be relieved by adding lactose or isopropyl-β-D-thiogalactopyranoside (IPTG).
   3001..3105    +  promoter       AmpR promoter: bla
   3106..3963    +  CDS            bla: BLAT_ECOLX - Experimental evidence at protein level: Swiss-Prot protein existence level 1. TEM-type are the most prevalent beta-lactamases in enterobacteria; they hydrolyze the beta-lactam bond in susceptible beta-lactam antibiotics, thus conferring resistance to penicillins and cephalosporins. TEM-3 and TEM-4 are capable of hydrolyzing cefotaxime and ceftazidime. TEM-5 is capable of hydrolyzing ceftazidime. TEM-6 is capable of hydrolyzing ceftazidime and aztreonam. TEM-8/CAZ-2, TEM- 16/CAZ-7 and TEM-24/CAZ-6 are markedly active against ceftazidime. IRT- 4 shows resistance to beta-lactamase in
   4304..4655    -  rep_origin     pRO1600 oriV: broad-host-range origin of replication from Pseudomonas aeruginosa plasmid pRO1600; requires the pRO1600 Rep protein for replication (West et al., 1994)
   4669..5489    +  CDS            pRO1600 Rep (fragment): replication protein for the broad-host-range plasmid pRO1600 from Pseudomonas aeruginosa&nbsp
   5489..5787    +  CDS            bla(M) (fragment): β-lactamase lacking the signal sequence; bla(M); allows cytosolic expression of β-lactamase
   5959..6547    +  rep_origin     ori: high-copy-number ColE1/pMB1/pBR322/pUC origin of replication
   6733..6782    -  misc_feature   bom (fragment): basis of mobility region from pBR322
   6841..334     -  rep_origin     f1 ori (across the origin) (sequence partly withheld): f1 bacteriophage origin of replication; arrow indicates direction of (+) strand synthesis
>Addgene plasmid #113348 | pACRISPR | addgene full sequence | sequence record 217612 | Addgene NGS Result
GGGT
[37 nt withheld, positions 5-41]
AAAGAACGTGGACTCCAACGTCAAAGG
[49 nt withheld, positions 69-117]
T
[91 nt withheld, positions 119-209]
G
[124 nt withheld, positions 211-334]
CCATTCGCCATTCAGGCTGCGCAACTGTTGGGAAGGGCGATCGGTGCGGGCCTCTTCGCTATTACGCCAG
CTGGCGAAAGGGGGATGTGCTGCAAGGCGATTAAGTTGGGTAACGCCAGGGTTTTCCCAGTCACGACGTT
GTAAAACGACGGCCAGTGAATTGTAATACGACTCACTATAGGGCGAATTCGAGCTCGGTACCCGGGGATC
CCGGCATCAGAGCAGATTGTACTGAGAGTGCACCATAATCGGCATTTTCTTTTGCGTTTTTATTTGTTAA
CTGTTAATTGTCCTTGTTCAAGGATGCTGTCTTTGACAACAGATGTTTTCTTGCCTTTGATGTTCAGCAG
GAAGCTAGGCGCAAACGTTGATTGTTTGTCTGCGTAGAATCCTCTGTTTGTCATATAGCTTGTAATCACG
ACATTGTTTCCTTTCGCTTGAGGTACAGCGAAGTGTGAGTAAGTAAAGGTTACATCGTTAGGATCAAGAT
CCATTTTTAACACAAGGCCAGTTTTGTTCAGCGGCTTGTATGGGCCAGTTAAAGAATTAGAAACATAACC
AAGCATGTAAATATCGTTAGACGTAATGCCGTCAATCGTCATTTTTGATCCGCGGGAGTCAGTGAACAGA
TACCATTTGCCGTTCATTTTAAAGACGTTCGCGCGTTCAATTTCATCTGTTACTGTGTTAGATGCAATCA
GCGGTTTCATCACTTTTTTCAGTGTGTAATCATCGTTTAGCTCAATCATACCGAGAGCGCCGTTTGCTAA
CTCAGCCGTGCGTTTTTTATCGCTTTGCAGAAGTTTTTGACTTTCTTGACGGAAGAATGATGTGCTTTTG
CCATAGTATGCTTTGTTAAATAAAGATTCTTCGCCTTGGTAGCCATCTTCAGTTCCAGTGTTTGCTTCAA
ATACTAAGTATTTGTGGCCTTTATCTTCTACGTAGTGAGGATCTCTCAGCGTATGGTTGTCGCCTGAGCT
GTAGTTGCCTTCATCGATGAACTGCTGTACATTTTGATACGTTTTTCCGTCACCGTCAAAGATTGATTTA
TAATCCTCTACACCGTTGATGTTCAAAGAGCTGTCTGATGCTGATACGTTAACTTGTGCAGTTGTCAGTG
TTTGTTTGCCGTAATGTTTACCGGAGAAATCAGTGTAGAATAAACGGATTTTTCCGTCAGATGTAAATGT
GGCTGAACCTGACCATTCTTGTGTTTGGTCTTTTAGGATAGAATCATTTGCATCGAATTTGTCGCTGTCT
TTAAAGACGCGGCCAGCGTTTTTCCAGCTGTCAATAGAAGTTTCGCCGACTTTTTGATAGAACATGTAAA
TCGATGTGTCATCCGCATTTTTAGGATCTCCGGCTAATGCAAAGACGATGTGGTAGCCGTGATAGTTTGC
GACAGTGCCGTCAGCGTTTTGTAATGGCCAGCTGTCCCAAACGTCCAGGCCTTTTGCAGAAGAGATATTT
TTAATTGTGGACGAATCGAACTCAGGAACTTGATATTTTTCATTTTTTTGCTGTTCAGGGATTTGCAGCA
TATCATGGCGTGTAATATGGGAAATGCCGTATGTTTCCTTATATGGCTTTTGGTTCGTTTCTTTCGCAAA
CGCTTGAGTTGCGCCTCCTGCCAGCAGTGCGGTAGTAAAGGTTAATACTGTTGCTTGTTTTGCAAACTTT
TTGATGTTCATCGTTCATGTCTCCTTTTTTATGTACTGTGTTAGCGGTCTGCTTCTTCCAGCCCTCCTGT
TTGAAGATGGCAAGTTAGTTACGCACAATAAAAAAAGACCTAAAATATGTAAGGGGTGACGCCAAAGTAT
ACACTTTGCCCTTTACACATTTTAGGTCTTGCCTGCTTTATCAGTAACAAACCCGCGCGATTTACTTTTC
GACCTCATTCTATTAGACTCTCGTTTGGATTGCAACTGGTCTATTTTCCTCTTTTGTTTGATAGAAAATC
ATAAAAGGATTTGCAGACTACGGGCCTAAAGAACTAAAAAATCTATCTGTTTCTTTTCATTCTCTGTATT
TTTTATAGTTTCTGTTGCATGGGCATAAAGTTGCGTCGACGCCTTGCTCAAATTGGAATCAGGTTTGTGC
CAATACCAGTAGAAACAGACGAAGAATCCATGGCGGCCGCTGTCATGGGCCCTTGACAATTAATCATCCG
GCTCGTATAATGTGTGGCGAGACCATTGGTCTCAGTTTTAGAGCTAGAAATAGCAAGTTAAAATAAGGCT
AGTCCGTTATCAACTTGAAAAAGTGGCACCGAGTCGGTGCTTTTTTTGAGATCTGTCCATACCCATGGTC
TAGAATGCTCGAGACTTTTCATACTCCCGCCATTCAGAAGCTTGAGTATTCTATAGTGTCACCTAAATAG
CTTGGCGTAATCATGGTCATAGCTGTTTCCTGTGTGAAATTGTTATCCGCTCACAATTCCACACAACATA
CGAGCCGGAAGCATAAAGTGTAAAGCCTGGGGTGCCTAATGAGTGAGCTAACTCACATTAATTGCGTTGC
GCTCACTGCCCGCTTTCCAGTCGGGAAACCTGTCGTGCCAGAATTCTTGAAGACGAAAGGGCCTCGTGAT
ACGCCTATTTTTATAGGTTAATGTCATGATAATAATGGTTTCTTAGACGTCAGGTGGCACTTTTCGGGGA
AATGTGCGCGGAACCCCTATTTGTTTATTTTTCTAAATACATTCAAATATGTATCCGCTCATGAGACAAT
AACCCTGATAAATGCTTCAATAATATTGAAAAAGGAAGAGTATGAGTATTCAACATTTCCGTGTCGCCCT
TATTCCCTTTTTTGCGGCATTTTGCCTTCCTGTTTTTGCTCACCCAGAAACGCTGGTGAAAGTAAAAGAT
GCTGAAGATCAGTTGGGTGCACGAGTGGGTTACATCGAACTGGATCTCAACAGCGGTAAGATCCTTGAGA
GTTTTCGCCCCGAAGAACGTTTTCCAATGATGAGCACTTTTAAAGTTCTGCTATGTGGCGCGGTATTATC
CCGTGTTGACGCCGGGCAAGAGCAACTCGGTCGCCGCATACACTATTCTCAGAATGACTTGGTTGAGTAC
TCACCAGTCACAGAAAAGCATCTTACGGATGGCATGACAGTAAGAGAATTATGCAGTGCTGCCATAACCA
TGAGTGATAACACTGCGGCCAACTTACTTCTGACAACGATCGGAGGACCGAAGGAGCTAACCGCTTTTTT
GCACAACATGGGGGATCATGTAACTCGCCTTGATCGTTGGGAACCGGAGCTGAATGAAGCCATACCAAAC
GACGAGCGTGACACCACGATGCCTGCAGCAATGGCAACAACGTTGCGCAAACTATTAACTGGCGAACTAC
TTACTCTAGCTTCCCGGCAACAATTAATAGACTGGATGGAGGCGGATAAAGTTGCAGGACCACTTCTGCG
CTCGGCCCTTCCGGCTGGCTGGTTTATTGCTGATAAATCTGGAGCCGGTGAGCGTGGATCTCGCGGTATC
ATTGCAGCACTGGGGCCAGATGGTAAGCCCTCCCGTATCGTAGTTATCTACACGACGGGGAGTCAGGCAA
CTATGGATGAACGAAATAGACAGATCGCTGAGATAGGTGCCTCACTGATTAAGCATTGGTAACTGTCAGA
CCAAGTTTACTCATATATACTTTAGATTGATTTAAAACTTCATTTTTAATTTAAAAGGATCTAGGTGAAG
ATCCTTTTTGATAATCTCATGACCAAAATCCCTTAACGTGAGTTTTCGTTCCACTGAGCGTCAGACCCCA
ATTACACGCCACTGGCTGTGCTTGCTGGGGTGACGGTGGCAACGGTGGCGGCCTTGCTGGGCTATCGCGT
TGGAAAGAAACGAGGGAAAGGGGACTGATAAACCGGTCTTAGCCCCTCCCCTTGGTGTCCAACCGCTCTG
TAGGCCTCTCAGGCGCCGCTGGTGCCGCTGGTTGGACGCCAAGGGTGAATCCGCCTCGATACCCTGATTA
CTCGCTTCCTGCGCCCTCTCAGGCGGCGATAGGGGACTGGTAAAACGGGGATTGCCCAGACGCCTCCCCC
GCCCCTTCAGGGGCACAAATGCGGCCCCAACGGGGCCACGTAGTGGTGCGTTTTTTGCGTTTCCACCCTT
TTCTTCCTTTTCCCTTTTAAACCTTTTAGGACGTCTACAGGCCACGTAATCCGTGGCCTGTAGAGTTTAA
AAAGGGACGGATTTGTTGCCATTAAGGGACGGATTTGTTGTTAAGAAGGGACGGATTTGTTGTTGTAAAG
GGACGGATTTGTTGTATTGTGGGACGCAGATACAGTGTCCCCTTATACACAAGGAATGTCGAACGTGGCC
TCACCCCCAATGGTTTACAAAAGCAATGCCCTGGTCGAGGCCGCGTATCGCCTCAGTGTTCAGGAACAGC
GGATCGTTCTGGCCTGTATTAGCCAGGTGAAGAGGAGCGAGCCTGTCACCGATGAAGTGATGTATTCAGT
GACGGCGGAGGACATAGCGACGATGGCGGGTGTCCCTATCGAATCTTCCTACAACCAGCTCAAAGAAGCG
GCCCTGCGCCTGAAACGGCGGGAAGTCCGGTTAACCCAAGAGCCCAATGGCAAGGGGAAAAGACCGAGTG
TGATGATTACCGGCTGGGTGCAAACAATCATCTACCGGGAGGGTGAGGGCCGTGTAGAACTCAGGTTCAC
CAAAGACATGCTGCCGTACCTGACGGAACTCACCAAACAGTTCACCAAATACGCCTTGGCTGACGTGGCC
AAGATGGACAGCACCCACGCGATCAGGCTTTACGAGCTGCTCATGCAATGGGACAGCATCGGCCAGCGCG
AAATAGAAATTGACCAGCTGCGAAAGTGGTTTCAACTGGAAGGCCGGTATCCCTCGATCAAGGACTTCAA
GTTGCGAGTGCTTGATCCAGCCGTGACGCAGATCAACGAGCACAGCCCGCTACAGGTGGAGTGGGCGCAG
CGAAAGACCGGGCGCAAGGTCACACATCTGTTGTTCAGTTTTGGACCGAAGAAGCCCGCCAAGGCGGTGG
GTAAGGCCCCAGCGAAGCGCAAGGCCGGGAAGATTTCAGATGCTGAGATCGCGAAACAGGCTCGCCCTGG
TGAGACATGGGAAGCGGCCCGCGCTCGACTAACCCAGATGCCGCTTGCGCAAACTATTAACTGGCGAACT
ACTTACTCTAGCTTCCCGGCAACAATTAATAGACTGGATGGAGGCGGATAAAGTTGCAGGACCACTTCTG
CGCTCGGCCCTTCCGGCTGGCTGGTTTATTGCTGATAAATCTGGAGCCGGTGAGCGTGGGTCTCGCGGTA
TCATTGCAGCACTGGGGCCAGATGGTAAGCCCTCCCGTATCGTAGTTATCTACACGACGGGGAGTCAGGC
AACTATGGATGAACGAAATAGACAGATCGCTGAGATAGGTGCCTCACTGATTAAGCATTGGTAACTGTCA
GACCAAGTTTACTCATATATACTTTAGATTGATTTAAAACTTCATTTTTAATTTAAAAGGATCTAGGTGA
AGATCCTTTTTGATAATCTCATGACCAAAATCCCTTAACGTGAGTTTTCGTTCCACTGAGCGTCAGACCC
CGTAGAAAAGATCAAAGGATCTTCTTGAGATCCTTTTTTTCTGCGCGTAATCTGCTGCTTGCAAACAAAA
AAACCACCGCTACCAGCGGTGGTTTGTTTGCCGGATCAAGAGCTACCAACTCTTTTTCCGAAGGTAACTG
GCTTCAGCAGAGCGCAGATACCAAATACTGTCCTTCTAGTGTAGCCGTAGTTAGGCCACCACTTCAAGAA
CTCTGTAGCACCGCCTACATACCTCGCTCTGCTAATCCTGTTACCAGTGGCTGCTGCCAGTGGCGATAAG
TCGTGTCTTACCGGGTTGGACTCAAGACGATAGTTACCGGATAAGGCGCAGCGGTCGGGCTGAACGGGGG
GTTCGTGCACACAGCCCAGCTTGGAGCGAACGACCTACACCGAACTGAGATACCTACAGCGTGAGCTATG
AGAAAGCGCCACGCTTCCCGAAGGGAGAAAGGCGGACAGGTATCCGGTAAGCGGCAGGGTCGGAACAGGA
GAGCGCACGAGGGAGCTTCCAGGGGGAAACGCCTGGTATCTTTATAGTCCTGTCGGGTTTCGCCACCTCT
GACTTGAGCGTCGATTTTTGTGATGCTCGTCAGGGGGGCGGAGCCTATGGAAAAACGCCAGCAACGCGGC
CTTTTTACGGTTCCTGGCCTTTTGCTGGCCTTTTGCTCACATGTTCTTTCCTGCGTTATCCCCTGATTCT
GTGGATAACCGTATTACCGCCTTTGAGTGAGCTGATACCGCTCGCCGCAGCCGAACGACCGAGCGCAGCG
AGTCAGTGAGCGAGGAAGCGGAAGAGCGCCTGATGCGGTATTTTCTCCTTACGCATCTGTGCGGTATTTC
ACACCGCACAGATGCGTAAGGAGAAAATACCGCATCAGGAAATTGTAAGCGTTAATATTTTGTTAAAATT
CGCGTTAAATTTTTGTTAAATCAGCTCATTTTTTAACCAATAGGCCGAAATCGGCAAAATCCCTTATAAA
TCAAAAGAATAGACCGAGATA
